Addgene plasmid #36769: TAL2350
Depositing lab: Keith Joung. Depositing organization: Massachusetts General Hospital. Publication: FLASH assembly of TALENs for high-throughput genome editing. Reyon D, Tsai SQ, Khayter C, Foden JA, Sander JD, Joung JK. Nat Biotechnol. 2012 Apr 8. doi: 10.1038/nbt.2170. PubMed 22484455.
Backbone
  Vector backbone: JDS78
  Backbone manufacturer: Joung lab (Addgene Plasmid # 32290)
  Backbone size w/o insert (bp): 6447
  Vector type: Mammalian, T7 for in vitro mRNA synthesis
Growth in bacteria
  Bacterial resistance: Ampicillin, 100 μg/mL
  Growth temperature: 37°C
  Growth strain: XL1 Blue
  Copy number: High Copy
Gene/Insert
  Gene/Insert name: XPC-TALEN_Left (alt name: XPC)
  Species: H. sapiens (human)
  Insert size (bp): 1640
  Entrez Gene: Xpc
  Promoter: CMV
  Tag / fusion protein: 3X Flag (N terminal on backbone); WT FOKI (C terminal on backbone)
  Cloning method: Restriction Enzyme; 5′ cloning site BsmBI (destroyed during cloning); 3′ cloning site BsmBI (destroyed during cloning)
  Sequencing primers: 5′ CMV-F; 3′ BGH-rev
Terms and licenses: Academic/Nonprofit Terms; Industry Terms: Not Available to Industry
Depositor comments: Target binding site: TGCCCAGACAAGCAACAT It is strongly recommended that users perform a diagnostic digest to verify this plasmid prior to use. For example, a double digest of the plasmid with BamHI and KpnI should result in two bands at 2.2kb and 5.9kb.
How to cite: TAL2350 was a gift from Keith Joung (Addgene plasmid # 36769 ; http://n2t.net/addgene:36769 ; RRID:Addgene_36769)
