[The description below was written by a language model from this plasmid's Addgene catalogue record.]
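Description:
TAL2350 is a mammalian expression plasmid encoding the left-hand monomer of a TALEN pair directed against the human XPC gene. It is built on the JDS78 backbone (about 6.4 kb without insert), one of a family of TALEN expression vectors that supply the invariant parts of the nuclease. The roughly 1.6 kb insert is an array of TAL effector DNA-binding repeats, made by the FLASH assembly method and cloned through BsmBI sites that were destroyed in the process. BsmBI is a type IIS enzyme that cuts outside its recognition sequence, which allows the repeat array to be joined seamlessly in frame with the flanking backbone-encoded segments. The plasmid is a high-copy construct propagated in E. coli under ampicillin selection. The record does not name its origin of replication and lists no mammalian selection marker.

Expression in mammalian cells is driven by the CMV promoter, and the vector type also indicates a T7 promoter, so the same coding sequence can be transcribed in vitro into mRNA for direct delivery. The backbone adds an N-terminal 3X FLAG tag for detecting the protein and a C-terminal wild-type FokI nuclease domain. Because FokI cleaves only as a dimer, this left monomer must be used with a matching right-hand TALEN that binds the opposite strand nearby. Together the two create a double-strand break in the spacer between their 18 bp-class half-sites. The construct is therefore intended for targeted genome editing at the XPC locus in human cells, such as knockout through error-prone repair. The depositor advises checking plasmid integrity by diagnostic digest, since repeat arrays can be unstable. No feature table was provided, so element positions cannot be described.
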