>Addgene plasmid #36769 | TAL2350 | depositor partial sequence | sequence record 45962 | TAL2350 sequence 1640 bps
GAACCTGACCCCAGACCAGGTAGTCGCAATCGCGAACAATAATGGGGGAAAGCAAGCCCTGGAAACCGTG
CAAAGGTTGTTGCCGGTCCTTTGTCAAGACCACGGCCTTACACCGGAGCAAGTCGTGGCCATTGCATCCC
ACGACGGTGGCAAACAGGCTCTTGAGACGGTTCAGAGACTTCTCCCAGTTCTCTGTCAAGCCCACGGGCT
GACTCCCGATCAAGTTGTAGCGATTGCGTCGCATGACGGAGGGAAACAAGCATTGGAGACTGTCCAACGG
CTCCTTCCCGTGTTGTGTCAAGCCCACGGTTTGACGCCTGCACAAGTGGTCGCCATCGCCAGCCATGATG
GCGGTAAGCAGGCGCTGGAAACAGTACAGCGCCTGCTGCCTGTACTGTGCCAGGATCATGGACTGACCCC
AGACCAGGTAGTCGCAATCGCGTCGAACATTGGGGGAAAGCAAGCCCTGGAAACCGTGCAAAGGTTGTTG
CCGGTCCTTTGTCAAGACCACGGCCTTACACCGGAGCAAGTCGTGGCCATTGCAAATAATAACGGTGGCA
AACAGGCTCTTGAGACGGTTCAGAGACTTCTCCCAGTTCTCTGTCAAGCCCACGGGCTGACTCCCGATCA
AGTTGTAGCGATTGCGTCGAACATTGGAGGGAAACAAGCATTGGAGACTGTCCAACGGCTCCTTCCCGTG
TTGTGTCAAGCCCACGGTTTGACGCCTGCACAAGTGGTCGCCATCGCCAGCCATGATGGCGGTAAGCAGG
CGCTGGAAACAGTACAGCGCCTGCTGCCTGTACTGTGCCAGGATCATGGACTGACCCCAGACCAGGTAGT
CGCAATCGCGTCGAACATTGGGGGAAAGCAAGCCCTGGAAACCGTGCAAAGGTTGTTGCCGGTCCTTTGT
CAAGACCACGGCCTTACACCGGAGCAAGTCGTGGCCATTGCAAGCAACATCGGTGGCAAACAGGCTCTTG
AGACGGTTCAGAGACTTCTCCCAGTTCTCTGTCAAGCCCACGGGCTGACTCCCGATCAAGTTGTAGCGAT
TGCGAATAACAATGGAGGGAAACAAGCATTGGAGACTGTCCAACGGCTCCTTCCCGTGTTGTGTCAAGCC
CACGGTTTGACGCCTGCACAAGTGGTCGCCATCGCCAGCCATGATGGCGGTAAGCAGGCGCTGGAAACAG
TACAGCGCCTGCTGCCTGTACTGTGCCAGGATCATGGACTGACCCCAGACCAGGTAGTCGCAATCGCGTC
GAACATTGGGGGAAAGCAAGCCCTGGAAACCGTGCAAAGGTTGTTGCCGGTCCTTTGTCAAGACCACGGC
CTTACACCGGAGCAAGTCGTGGCCATTGCAAGCAACATCGGTGGCAAACAGGCTCTTGAGACGGTTCAGA
GACTTCTCCCAGTTCTCTGTCAAGCCCACGGGCTGACTCCCGATCAAGTTGTAGCGATTGCGTCGCATGA
CGGAGGGAAACAAGCATTGGAGACTGTCCAACGGCTCCTTCCCGTGTTGTGTCAAGCCCACGGTTTGACG
CCTGCACAAGTGGTCGCCATCGCCTCCAATATTGGCGGTAAGCAGGCGCTGGAAACAGTACAGCGCCTGC
TGCCTGTACTGTGCCAGGATCATGGACTGA
