>Addgene plasmid #36769 | TAL2350 | addgene partial sequence | sequence record 48152 | CMV-F
ACTAGAGAACCCACTGCTTACTGGCTTATCGAAATTAATACGACTCACTATAGGGAGACCCAAGCTGGCT
AGCACCATGGACTACAAAGACCATGACGGTGATTATAAAGATCATGACATCGATTACAAGGATGACGATG
ACAAGATGGCCCCCAAGAAGAAGAGGAAGGTGGGCATTCACCGCGGGGTACCTATGGTGGACTTGAGGAC
ACTCGGTTATTCGCAACAGCAACAGGAGAAAATCAAGCCTAAGGTCAGGAGCACCGTCGCGCAACACCAC
GAGGCGCTTGTGGGGCATGGCTTCACTCATGCGCATATTGTCGCGCTTTCACAGCACCCTGCGGCGCTTG
GGACGGTGGCTGTCAAATACCAAGATATGATTGCGGCCCTGCCCGAAGCCACGCACGAGGCAATTGTAGG
GGTCGGTAAACAGTGGTCGGGAGCGCGAGCACTTGAGGCGCTGCTGACTGTGGCGGGTGAGCTTAGGGGG
CCTCCGCTCCAGCTCGACACCGGGCAGCTGCTGAAGATCGCGAAGAGAGGGGGAGTAACAGCGGTAGAGG
CAGTGCACGCCTGGCGCAATGCGCTCACCGGGGCCCCCTTGAACCTGACCCCAGACCAGGTAGTCGCAAT
CGCGAACAATAATGGGGGAAAGCAAGCCCTGGAAACCGTGCAAAGGTTGTTGCCGGTCCTTTGTCAAGAC
CACGGCCTTACACCGGAGCAAGTCGTGGCCATTGCATCCCACGACGGTGGCAAACAGGCTCTTGAGACGG
TTCAGAGACTTCTCCCAGTTCTCTGTCAAGCCCACGGGCTGACTCCCGATCAAGTTGTAGCGATTGCGTC
GCATGACGGA
