>Addgene plasmid #36769 | TAL2350 | addgene partial sequence | sequence record 48153 | JDS-TALEN-F 5'-TAGGGGTCGGTAAACAGTGG-3'
TGTGGCGGGTGAGCTTAGGGGGCCTCCGCTCCAGCTCGACACCGGGCAGCTGCTGAAGATCGCGAAGAGA
GGGGGAGTAACAGCGGTAGAGGCAGTGCACGCCTGGCGCAATGCGCTCACCGGGGCCCCCTTGAACCTGA
CCCCAGACCAGGTAGTCGCAATCGCGAACAATAATGGGGGAAAGCAAGCCCTGGAAACCGTGCAAAGGTT
GTTGCCGGTCCTTTGTCAAGACCACGGCCTTACACCGGAGCAAGTCGTGGCCATTGCATCCCACGACGGT
GGCAAACAGGCTCTTGAGACGGTTCAGAGACTTCTCCCAGTTCTCTGTCAAGCCCACGGGCTGACTCCCG
ATCAAGTTGTAGCGATTGCGTCGCATGACGGAGGGAAACAAGCATTGGAGACTGTCCAACGGCTCCTTCC
CGTGTTGTGTCAAGCCCACGGTTTGACGCCTGCACAAGTGGTCGCCATCGCCAGCCATGATGGCGGTAAG
CAGGCGCTGGAAACAGTACAGCGCCTGCTGCCTGTACTGTGCCAGGATCATGGACTGACCCCAGACCAGG
TAGTCGCAATCGCGTCGAACATTGGGGGAAAGCAAGCCCTGGAAACCGTGCAAAGGTTGTTGCCGGTCCT
TTGTCAAGACCACGGCCTTACACCGGAGCAAGTCGTGGCCATTGCAAATAATAACGGTGGCAAACAGGCT
CTTGAGACGGTTCAGAGACTTCTCCCAGTTCTCTGTCAAGCCCACGGGCTGACTCCCGATCAAGTTGTAG
CGATTGCGTCGAACATTGGAGGGAAACAAGCATTGGAGACTGTCCAACGGCTCCTTCCCGTGTTGTGTCA
AGCCCACGGTTTGACGCCTGCACAAGTGGTCGCCATCGCCAGCCATGATGGCGGTAAGCAGGCGCTGGAA
ACAGTACAGCGCCTGCTGCCTGTACTGTGCCAG
